Addgene plasmid #91653: pPN278
Purpose: Express sgRNA targeting human PTN
Depositing lab: Lindy Barrett. Depositing organization: Broad Institute. Publication: A Scaled Framework for CRISPR Editing of Human Pluripotent Stem Cells to Study Psychiatric Disease. Hazelbaker DZ, Beccard A, Bara AM, Dabkowski N, Messana A, Mazzucato P, Lam D, Manning D, Eggan K, Barrett LE. Stem Cell Reports. 2017 Oct 10;9(4):1315-1327. doi: 10.1016/j.stemcr.2017.09.006. PubMed 29020615.
Backbone
  Vector backbone: pUC19-U6 promoter
  Vector type: CRISPR
Growth in bacteria
  Bacterial resistance: Ampicillin, 100 μg/mL
  Growth temperature: 37°C
  Growth strain: DH5alpha
  Copy number: High Copy
Gene/Insert
  Gene/Insert name: PTN (alt name: NM_002825.5)
  gRNA/shRNA sequence: CAAATTTTCGACGCTGCTGC
  Species: H. sapiens (human)
  Insert size (bp): 21
  Entrez Gene: PTN (a.k.a. HARP, HB-GAM, HBBM, HBGF-8, HBGF8, HBNF, HBNF-1, NEGF1, OSF-1)
  Promoter: U6
  Cloning method: Restriction Enzyme; 5′ cloning site BbsI (destroyed during cloning); 3′ cloning site BbsI (destroyed during cloning)
  Sequencing primers: 5′ M13F (-21)
Terms and licenses: Academic/Nonprofit Terms; Industry Terms: Not Available to Industry
How to cite: pPN278 was a gift from Lindy Barrett (Addgene plasmid # 91653 ; http://n2t.net/addgene:91653 ; RRID:Addgene_91653)
