[The description below was written by a language model from this plasmid's Addgene catalogue record and pLannotate feature annotations shown in this document.]
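Description:
pPN278 is a small (about 3.0 kb) CRISPR guide RNA expression plasmid built on a pUC19 backbone carrying a U6 promoter cassette. It is propagated in E. coli as a high-copy plasmid through the ColE1/pUC-type origin of replication and selected with ampicillin via the β-lactamase (AmpR) gene and its native promoter. The rest of the backbone consists of pUC19 remnants with no functional role in the design: the lac promoter, operator and CAP binding site, fragments of lacZα and the multiple cloning site, and short annotated fragments of lacI, rop and bom.

The payload is a single sgRNA transcription unit. The human U6 promoter, an RNA polymerase III promoter suited to producing short, uncapped transcripts, drives a roughly 20-nucleotide spacer targeting human PTN (pleiotrophin), which sits in the gap between the promoter and the Streptococcus pyogenes Cas9 guide RNA scaffold. The spacer was inserted between two BbsI sites, both destroyed during cloning, as is typical for this type IIS oligo-cloning approach. The transcript is a chimeric guide that directs SpCas9 to the PTN locus.

The plasmid encodes no Cas9, no mammalian selection marker and no reporter, so the nuclease must be supplied separately, for example from a co-delivered plasmid or as protein. According to the record, it comes from a scaled framework for CRISPR editing of human pluripotent stem cells to study genes relevant to psychiatric disease, with this construct serving as the PTN-targeting guide vector.
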