Features (pLannotate 1.2.2; 13 found; start..end, strand, type, name):
      1..241     +  promoter       U6 promoter: RNA polymerase III promoter for human U6 snRNA
    271..346     +  misc_RNA       gRNA scaffold: guide RNA scaffold for the Streptococcus pyogenes CRISPR/Cas9 system
    395..411     -  protein_bind   lac operator: The lac repressor binds to the lac operator to inhibit transcription in E. coli. This inhibition can be relieved by adding lactose or isopropyl-β-D-thiogalactopyranoside (IPTG). lac repressor encoded by lacI
    419..449     -  promoter       lac promoter: promoter for the E. coli lac operon
    464..485     -  protein_bind   CAP binding site: CAP binding activates transcription in the presence of cAMP. E. coli catabolite activator protein
    498..590     -  CDS            lacI (fragment): lac repressor; lacI; The lac repressor binds to the lac operator to inhibit transcription in E. coli. This inhibition can be relieved by adding lactose or isopropyl-β-D-thiogalactopyranoside (IPTG).
    773..1361    -  rep_origin     ori: high-copy-number ColE1/pMB1/pBR322/pUC origin of replication
   1532..2392    -  CDS            AmpR: β-lactamase; bla; confers resistance to ampicillin, carbenicillin, and related antibiotics
   2393..2497    -  promoter       AmpR promoter: bla
   2592..2627    +  CDS            rop (fragment): Rop protein, which maintains plasmids at low copy number; rop
   2729..2828    +  misc_feature   bom (fragment): basis of mobility region from pBR322
   2834..2991    -  CDS            lacZα (fragment): LacZα fragment of β-galactosidase; lacZ fragment
   2988..3014    +  misc_feature   MCS (fragment): pUC18/19 multiple cloning site
>Addgene plasmid #91653 | pPN278 | addgene full sequence | sequence record 180461 | Addgene NGS Result
GAGGGCCTATTTCCCATGATTCCTTCATATTTGCATATACGATACAAGGCTGTTAGAGAGATAATTGGAA
TTAATTTGACTGTAAACACAAAGATATTAGTACAAAATACGTGACGTAGAAAGTAATAATTTCTTGGGTA
GTTTGCAGTTTTAAAATTATGTTTTAAAATGGACTATCATATGCTTACCGTAACTTGAAAGTATTTCGAT
TTCTTGGCTTTATATATCTTGTGGAAAGGACGAAACACCGCAAATTTTCGACGCTGCTGCGTTTTAGAGC
TAGAAATAGCAAGTTAAAATAAGGCTAGTCCGTTATCAACTTGAAAAAGTGGCACCGAGTCGGTGCTTTT
TTAAGCTTGGCGTAATCATGGTCATAGCTGTTTCCTGTGTGAAATTGTTATCCGCTCACAATTCCACACA
ACATACGAGCCGGAAGCATAAAGTGTAAAGCCTGGGGTGCCTAATGAGTGAGCTAACTCACATTAATTGC
GTTGCGCTCACTGCCCGCTTTCCAGTCGGGAAACCTGTCGTGCCAGCTGCATTAATGAATCGGCCAACGC
GCGGGGAGAGGCGGTTTGCGTATTGGGCGCTCTTCCGCTTCCTCGCTCACTGACTCGCTGCGCTCGGTCG
TTCGGCTGCGGCGAGCGGTATCAGCTCACTCAAAGGCGGTAATACGGTTATCCACAGAATCAGGGGATAA
CGCAGGAAAGAACATGTGAGCAAAAGGCCAGCAAAAGGCCAGGAACCGTAAAAAGGCCGCGTTGCTGGCG
TTTTTCCATAGGCTCCGCCCCCCTGACGAGCATCACAAAAATCGACGCTCAAGTCAGAGGTGGCGAAACC
CGACAGGACTATAAAGATACCAGGCGTTTCCCCCTGGAAGCTCCCTCGTGCGCTCTCCTGTTCCGACCCT
GCCGCTTACCGGATACCTGTCCGCCTTTCTCCCTTCGGGAAGCGTGGCGCTTTCTCATAGCTCACGCTGT
AGGTATCTCAGTTCGGTGTAGGTCGTTCGCTCCAAGCTGGGCTGTGTGCACGAACCCCCCGTTCAGCCCG
ACCGCTGCGCCTTATCCGGTAACTATCGTCTTGAGTCCAACCCGGTAAGACACGACTTATCGCCACTGGC
AGCAGCCACTGGTAACAGGATTAGCAGAGCGAGGTATGTAGGCGGTGCTACAGAGTTCTTGAAGTGGTGG
CCTAACTACGGCTACACTAGAAGAACAGTATTTGGTATCTGCGCTCTGCTGAAGCCAGTTACCTTCGGAA
AAAGAGTTGGTAGCTCTTGATCCGGCAAACAAACCACCGCTGGTAGCGGTGGTTTTTTTGTTTGCAAGCA
GCAGATTACGCGCAGAAAAAAAGGATCTCAAGAAGATCCTTTGATCTTTTCTACGGGGTCTGACGCTCAG
TGGAACGAAAACTCACGTTAAGGGATTTTGGTCATGAGATTATCAAAAAGGATCTTCACCTAGATCCTTT
TAAATTAAAAATGAAGTTTTAAATCAATCTAAAGTATATATGAGTAAACTTGGTCTGACAGTTACCAATG
CTTAATCAGTGAGGCACCTATCTCAGCGATCTGTCTATTTCGTTCATCCATAGTTGCCTGACTCCCCGTC
GTGTAGATAACTACGATACGGGAGGGCTTACCATCTGGCCCCAGTGCTGCAATGATACCGCGAGACCCAC
GCTCACCGGCTCCAGATTTATCAGCAATAAACCAGCCAGCCGGAAGGGCCGAGCGCAGAAGTGGTCCTGC
AACTTTATCCGCCTCCATCCAGTCTATTAATTGTTGCCGGGAAGCTAGAGTAAGTAGTTCGCCAGTTAAT
AGTTTGCGCAACGTTGTTGCCATTGCTACAGGCATCGTGGTGTCACGCTCGTCGTTTGGTATGGCTTCAT
TCAGCTCCGGTTCCCAACGATCAAGGCGAGTTACATGATCCCCCATGTTGTGCAAAAAAGCGGTTAGCTC
CTTCGGTCCTCCGATCGTTGTCAGAAGTAAGTTGGCCGCAGTGTTATCACTCATGGTTATGGCAGCACTG
CATAATTCTCTTACTGTCATGCCATCCGTAAGATGCTTTTCTGTGACTGGTGAGTACTCAACCAAGTCAT
TCTGAGAATAGTGTATGCGGCGACCGAGTTGCTCTTGCCCGGCGTCAATACGGGATAATACCGCGCCACA
TAGCAGAACTTTAAAAGTGCTCATCATTGGAAAACGTTCTTCGGGGCGAAAACTCTCAAGGATCTTACCG
CTGTTGAGATCCAGTTCGATGTAACCCACTCGTGCACCCAACTGATCTTCAGCATCTTTTACTTTCACCA
GCGTTTCTGGGTGAGCAAAAACAGGAAGGCAAAATGCCGCAAAAAAGGGAATAAGGGCGACACGGAAATG
TTGAATACTCATACTCTTCCTTTTTCAATATTATTGAAGCATTTATCAGGGTTATTGTCTCATGAGCGGA
TACATATTTGAATGTATTTAGAAAAATAAACAAATAGGGGTTCCGCGCACATTTCCCCGAAAAGTGCCAC
CTGACGTCTAAGAAACCATTATTATCATGACATTAACCTATAAAAATAGGCGTATCACGAGGCCCTTTCG
TCTCGCGCGTTTCGGTGATGACGGTGAAAACCTCTGACACATGCAGCTCCCGGAGACGGTCACAGCTTGT
CTGTAAGCGGATGCCGGGAGCAGACAAGCCCGTCAGGGCGCGTCAGCGGGTGTTGGCGGGTGTCGGGGCT
GGCTTAACTATGCGGCATCAGAGCAGATTGTACTGAGAGTGCACCATATGCGGTGTGAAATACCGCACAG
ATGCGTAAGGAGAAAATACCGCATCAGGCGCCATTCGCCATTCAGGCTGCGCAACTGTTGGGAAGGGCGA
TCGGTGCGGGCCTCTTCGCTATTACGCCAGCTGGCGAAAGGGGGATGTGCTGCAAGGCGATTAAGTTGGG
TAACGCCAGGGTTTTCCCAGTCACGACGTTGTAAAACGACGGCCAGTGAATTCGAGCTCGGTACCCGGGG
ATCCGTTAATTAA
